>Addgene plasmid #26397 | pF151 pcDNA3.1(+)SOD1WT | addgene full sequence | sequence record 133074 | Addgene NGS result
AGATATACGCGTTGACATTGATTATTGACTAGTTATTAATAGTAATCAATTACGGGGTCATTAGTTCATA
GCCCATATATGGAGTTCCGCGTTACATAACTTACGGTAAATGGCCCGCCTGGCTGACCGCCCAACGACCC
CCGCCCATTGACGTCAATAATGACGTATGTTCCCATAGTAACGCCAATAGGGACTTTCCATTGACGTCAA
TGGGTGGAGTATTTACGGTAAACTGCCCACTTGGCAGTACATCAAGTGTATCATATGCCAAGTACGCCCC
CTATTGACGTCAATGACGGTAAATGGCCCGCCTGGCATTATGCCCAGTACATGACCTTATGGGACTTTCC
TACTTGGCAGTACATCTACGTATTAGTCATCGCTATTACCATGGTGATGCGGTTTTGGCAGTACATCAAT
GGGCGTGGATAGCGGTTTGACTCACGGGGATTTCCAAGTCTCCACCCCATTGACGTCAATGGGAGTTTGT
TTTGGCACCAAAATCAACGGGACTTTCCAAAATGTCGTAACAACTCCGCCCCATTGACGCAAATGGGCGG
TAGGCGTGTACGGTGGGAGGTCTATATAAGCAGAGCTCTCTGGCTAACTAGAGAACCCACTGCTTACTGG
CTTATCGAAATTAATACGACTCACTATAGGGAGACCCAAGCTGGCTAGCGTTTAAACTTAAGCTTGGTAC
CGAGCTCGGATCCACTAGTCCAGTGTGGTGGAATTCC
[462 nt withheld, positions 738-1199]
TAACGCTCGAGTCTAGAGGGCCCGTTTAAACCCGCTGATCAGCCTCGACTGTGCCTTCTAGTTGCCAGCC
ATCTGTTGTTTGCCCCTCCCCCGTGCCTTCCTTGACCCTGGAAGGTGCCACTCCCACTGTCCTTTCCTAA
TAAAATGAGGAAATTGCATCGCATTGTCTGAGTAGGTGTCATTCTATTCTGGGGGGTGGGGTGGGGCAGG
ACAGCAAGGGGGAGGATTGGGAAGACAATAGCAGGCATGCTGGGGATGCGGTGGGCTCTATGGCTTCTGA
GGCGGAAAGAACCAGCTGGGGCTCTAGGGGGTATCCCC
[124 nt withheld, positions 1518-1641]
C
[91 nt withheld, positions 1643-1733]
A
[49 nt withheld, positions 1735-1783]
CCTTTGACGTTGGAGTCCACGTTCTTT
[37 nt withheld, positions 1811-1847]
ACCCTATCTCGGTCTATTCTTTTGATTTATAAGGGATTTTGCCGATTTCGGCCTATTGGTTAAAAAATGA
GCTGATTTAACAAAAATTTAACGCGAATTAATTCTGTGGAATGTGTGTCAGTTAGGGTGTGGAAAGTCCC
CAGGCTCCCCAGCAGGCAGAAGTATGCAAAGCATGCATCTCAATTAGTCAGCAACCAGGTGTGGAAAGTC
CCCAGGCTCCCCAGCAGGCAGAAGTATGCAAAGCATGCATCTCAATTAGTCAGCAACCATAGTCCCGCCC
CTAACTCCGCCCATCCCGCCCCTAACTCCGCCCAGTTCCGCCCATTCTCCGCCCCATGGCTGACTAATTT
TTTTTATTTATGCAGAGGCCGAGGCCGCCTCTGCCTCTGAGCTATTCCAGAAGTAGTGAGGAGGCTTTTT
TGGAGGCCTAGGCTTTTGCAAAAAGCTCCCGGGAGCTTGTATATCCATTTTCGGATCTGATCAAGAGACA
GGATGAGGATCGTTTCGCATGATTGAACAAGATGGATTGCACGCAGGTTCTCCGGCCGCTTGGGTGGAGA
GGCTATTCGGCTATGACTGGGCACAACAGACAATCGGCTGCTCTGATGCCGCCGTGTTCCGGCTGTCAGC
GCAGGGGCGCCCGGTTCTTTTTGTCAAGACCGACCTGTCCGGTGCCCTGAATGAACTGCAGGACGAGGCA
GCGCGGCTATCGTGGCTGGCCACGACGGGCGTTCCTTGCGCAGCTGTGCTCGACGTTGTCACTGAAGCGG
GAAGGGACTGGCTGCTATTGGGCGAAGTGCCGGGGCAGGATCTCCTGTCATCTCACCTTGCTCCTGCCGA
GAAAGTATCCATCATGGCTGATGCAATGCGGCGGCTGCATACGCTTGATCCGGCTACCTGCCCATTCGAC
CACCAAGCGAAACATCGCATCGAGCGAGCACGTACTCGGATGGAAGCCGGTCTTGTCGATCAGGATGATC
TGGACGAAGAGCATCAGGGGCTCGCGCCAGCCGAACTGTTCGCCAGGCTCAAGGCGCGCATGCCCGACGG
CGAGGATCTCGTCGTGACCCATGGCGATGCCTGCTTGCCGAATATCATGGTGGAAAATGGCCGCTTTTCT
GGATTCATCGACTGTGGCCGGCTGGGTGTGGCGGACCGCTATCAGGACATAGCGTTGGCTACCCGTGATA
TTGCTGAAGAGCTTGGCGGCGAATGGGCTGACCGCTTCCTCGTGCTTTACGGTATCGCCGCTCCCGATTC
GCAGCGCATCGCCTTCTATCGCCTTCTTGACGAGTTCTTCTGAGCGGGACTCTGGGGTTCGAAATGACCG
ACCAAGCGACGCCCAACCTGCCATCACGAGATTTCGATTCCACCGCCGCCTTCTATGAAAGGTTGGGCTT
CGGAATCGTTTTCCGGGACGCCGGCTGGATGATCCTCCAGCGCGGGGATCTCATGCTGGAGTTCTTCGCC
CACCCCAACTTGTTTATTGCAGCTTATAATGGTTACAAATAAAGCAATAGCATCACAAATTTCACAAATA
AAGCATTTTTTTCACTGCATTCTAGTTGTGGTTTGTCCAAACTCATCAATGTATCTTATCATGTCTGTAT
ACCGTCGACCTCTAGCTAGAGCTTGGCGTAATCATGGTCATAGCTGTTTCCTGTGTGAAATTGTTATCCG
CTCACAATTCCACACAACATACGAGCCGGAAGCATAAAGTGTAAAGCCTGGGGTGCCTAATGAGTGAGCT
AACTCACATTAATTGCGTTGCGCTCACTGCCCGCTTTCCAGTCGGGAAACCTGTCGTGCCAGCTGCATTA
ATGAATCGGCCAACGCGCGGGGAGAGGCGGTTTGCGTATTGGGCGCTCTTCCGCTTCCTCGCTCACTGAC
TCGCTGCGCTCGGTCGTTCGGCTGCGGCGAGCGGTATCAGCTCACTCAAAGGCGGTAATACGGTTATCCA
CAGAATCAGGGGATAACGCAGGAAAGAACATGTGAGCAAAAGGCCAGCAAAAGGCCAGGAACCGTAAAAA
GGCCGCGTTGCTGGCGTTTTTCCATAGGCTCCGCCCCCCTGACGAGCATCACAAAAATCGACGCTCAAGT
CAGAGGTGGCGAAACCCGACAGGACTATAAAGATACCAGGCGTTTCCCCCTGGAAGCTCCCTCGTGCGCT
CTCCTGTTCCGACCCTGCCGCTTACCGGATACCTGTCCGCCTTTCTCCCTTCGGGAAGCGTGGCGCTTTC
TCATAGCTCACGCTGTAGGTATCTCAGTTCGGTGTAGGTCGTTCGCTCCAAGCTGGGCTGTGTGCACGAA
CCCCCCGTTCAGCCCGACCGCTGCGCCTTATCCGGTAACTATCGTCTTGAGTCCAACCCGGTAAGACACG
ACTTATCGCCACTGGCAGCAGCCACTGGTAACAGGATTAGCAGAGCGAGGTATGTAGGCGGTGCTACAGA
GTTCTTGAAGTGGTGGCCTAACTACGGCTACACTAGAAGAACAGTATTTGGTATCTGCGCTCTGCTGAAG
CCAGTTACCTTCGGAAAAAGAGTTGGTAGCTCTTGATCCGGCAAACAAACCACCGCTGGTAGCGGTGGTT
TTTTTGTTTGCAAGCAGCAGATTACGCGCAGAAAAAAAGGATCTCAAGAAGATCCTTTGATCTTTTCTAC
GGGGTCTGACGCTCAGTGGAACGAAAACTCACGTTAAGGGATTTTGGTCATGAGATTATCAAAAAGGATC
TTCACCTAGATCCTTTTAAATTAAAAATGAAGTTTTAAATCAATCTAAAGTATATATGAGTAAACTTGGT
CTGACAGTTACCAATGCTTAATCAGTGAGGCACCTATCTCAGCGATCTGTCTATTTCGTTCATCCATAGT
TGCCTGACTCCCCGTCGTGTAGATAACTACGATACGGGAGGGCTTACCATCTGGCCCCAGTGCTGCAATG
ATACCGCGAGACCCACGCTCACCGGCTCCAGATTTATCAGCAATAAACCAGCCAGCCGGAAGGGCCGAGC
GCAGAAGTGGTCCTGCAACTTTATCCGCCTCCATCCAGTCTATTAATTGTTGCCGGGAAGCTAGAGTAAG
TAGTTCGCCAGTTAATAGTTTGCGCAACGTTGTTGCCATTGCTACAGGCATCGTGGTGTCACGCTCGTCG
TTTGGTATGGCTTCATTCAGCTCCGGTTCCCAACGATCAAGGCGAGTTACATGATCCCCCATGTTGTGCA
AAAAAGCGGTTAGCTCCTTCGGTCCTCCGATCGTTGTCAGAAGTAAGTTGGCCGCAGTGTTATCACTCAT
GGTTATGGCAGCACTGCATAATTCTCTTACTGTCATGCCATCCGTAAGATGCTTTTCTGTGACTGGTGAG
TACTCAACCAAGTCATTCTGAGAATAGTGTATGCGGCGACCGAGTTGCTCTTGCCCGGCGTCAATACGGG
ATAATACCGCGCCACATAGCAGAACTTTAAAAGTGCTCATCATTGGAAAACGTTCTTCGGGGCGAAAACT
CTCAAGGATCTTACCGCTGTTGAGATCCAGTTCGATGTAACCCACTCGTGCACCCAACTGATCTTCAGCA
TCTTTTACTTTCACCAGCGTTTCTGGGTGAGCAAAAACAGGAAGGCAAAATGCCGCAAAAAAGGGAATAA
GGGCGACACGGAAATGTTGAATACTCATACTCTTCCTTTTTCAATATTATTGAAGCATTTATCAGGGTTA
TTGTCTCATGAGCGGATACATATTTGAATGTATTTAGAAAAATAAACAAATAGGGGTTCCGCGCACATTT
CCCCGAAAAGTGCCACCTGACGTCGACGGATCGGGAGATCTCCCGATCCCCTATGGTGCACTCTCAGTAC
AATCTGCTCTGATGCCGCATAGTTAAGCCAGTATCTGCTCCCTGCTTGTGTGTTGGAGGTCGCTGAGTAG
TGCGCGAGCAAAATTTAAGCTACAACAAGGCAAGGCTTGACCGACAATTGCATGAAGAATCTGCTTAGGG
TTAGGCGTTTTGCGCTGCTTCGCGATGTACGGGCC
Features (pLannotate 1.2.2; 20 found; start..end, strand, type, name):
     14..393     +  enhancer       CMV enhancer: human cytomegalovirus immediate early enhancer
    394..597     +  promoter       CMV promoter: human cytomegalovirus (CMV) immediate early promoter
    593..626     +  LTR            5' LTR (truncated) (fragment): truncated 5' long terminal repeat (LTR) from HIV-1
    642..660     +  promoter       T7 promoter: promoter for bacteriophage T7 RNA polymerase
    738..1199    +  CDS            SOD1 (sequence withheld): SODC_HUMAN - Experimental evidence at protein level: Swiss-Prot protein existence level 1. Destroys radicals which are normally produced within the cells and which are toxic to biological systems. From Homo sapiens (Human).
   1248..1472    +  polyA_signal   bGH poly(A) signal: bovine growth hormone polyadenylation signal
   1476..1497    +  promoter       SV40 promoter (fragment): SV40 enhancer and early promoter
   1518..1946    +  rep_origin     f1 ori (sequence partly withheld): f1 bacteriophage origin of replication; arrow indicates direction of (+) strand synthesis
   1960..2289    +  promoter       SV40 promoter: SV40 enhancer and early promoter
   2356..3147    +  CDS            neo: KKA2_KLEPN - Also known as kan, nptII. Experimental evidence at protein level: Swiss-Prot protein existence level 1. Resistance to kanamycin, neomycin, paromomycin, ribostamycin, butirosin and gentamicin B. From Klebsiella pneumoniae.
   3171..3329    +  CDS            ble (fragment): BLE_KLEPN - Experimental evidence at protein level: Swiss-Prot protein existence level 1. Binding protein with a strong affinity to the bleomycin family of antibiotics. Binds to CL990; an antimitotic-antibiotic compound. From Klebsiella pneumoniae.
   3324..3445    +  polyA_signal   SV40 poly(A) signal: SV40 polyadenylation signal
   3518..3534    -  protein_bind   lac operator: The lac repressor binds to the lac operator to inhibit transcription in E. coli. This inhibition can be relieved by adding lactose or isopropyl-β-D-thiogalactopyranoside (IPTG). lac repressor encoded by lacI
   3542..3572    -  promoter       lac promoter: promoter for the E. coli lac operon
   3587..3608    -  protein_bind   CAP binding site: CAP binding activates transcription in the presence of cAMP. E. coli catabolite activator protein
   3621..3713    -  CDS            lacI (fragment): lac repressor; lacI; The lac repressor binds to the lac operator to inhibit transcription in E. coli. This inhibition can be relieved by adding lactose or isopropyl-β-D-thiogalactopyranoside (IPTG).
   3896..4484    -  rep_origin     ori: high-copy-number ColE1/pMB1/pBR322/pUC origin of replication
   4655..5515    -  CDS            AmpR: β-lactamase; bla; confers resistance to ampicillin, carbenicillin, and related antibiotics
   5516..5620    -  promoter       AmpR promoter: bla
   5679..5731    -  misc_feature   bom (fragment): basis of mobility region from pBR322
