[The description below was written by a language model from this plasmid's Addgene catalogue record and pLannotate feature annotations shown in this document.]
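Description:
pF151 pcDNA3.1(+)SOD1WT is a mammalian expression plasmid carrying the wild-type human SOD1 (Cu/Zn superoxide dismutase) cDNA in the commercial pcDNA3.1(+) backbone. The sequenced construct is about 5.9 kb. It is propagated in E. coli as a high-copy plasmid through a ColE1/pUC-type origin, with ampicillin selection provided by β-lactamase under its own promoter. An f1 origin is also present, allowing single-stranded DNA production. For selection in mammalian cells, a neomycin phosphotransferase gene is driven by the SV40 enhancer/early promoter and terminated by the SV40 polyadenylation signal, conferring G418 resistance and permitting isolation of stable transfectants.

The roughly 0.47 kb insert was PCR-amplified from a human cDNA clone that had passed through a pET28 intermediate. It was then placed between the EcoRI and XhoI sites of the polylinker, both of which remain intact. The SOD1 open reading frame sits downstream of the human cytomegalovirus immediate-early enhancer and promoter and upstream of the bovine growth hormone polyadenylation signal, giving strong constitutive expression in transfected mammalian cells. A T7 promoter between the CMV promoter and the insert allows in vitro transcription of the sense strand. No epitope or fluorescent tag is annotated, so the protein is apparently expressed in untagged form. Several short annotations (an HIV-1 LTR fragment, ble and lacI fragments, lac promoter/operator remnants, a bom fragment) appear to be backbone remnants or partial-match annotations rather than functional parts.

The associated publication examined how a GFP tag alters SOD1 properties in amyotrophic lateral sclerosis research. This fits use of the plasmid as the untagged wild-type reference for comparison with tagged or mutant SOD1 constructs, though the record does not state this role.
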