Addgene plasmid #26397: pF151 pcDNA3.1(+)SOD1WT
Depositing lab: Elizabeth Fisher. Publication: Modification of superoxide dismutase 1 (SOD1) properties by a GFP tag--implications for research into amyotrophic lateral sclerosis (ALS). Stevens JC, Chia R, Hendriks WT, Bros-Facer V, van Minnen J, Martin JE, Jackson GS, Greensmith L, Schiavo G, Fisher EM. PLoS One. 2010 . 5(3):e9541. 10.1371/journal.pone.0009541 PubMed 20221404.
Backbone
  Vector backbone: pcDNA3.1 (+)
  Backbone manufacturer: Invitrogen
  Backbone size w/o insert (bp): 5400
  Vector type: Mammalian Expression
  Selectable markers: Neomycin (select with G418)
Growth in bacteria
  Bacterial resistance: Ampicillin, 100 μg/mL
  Growth temperature: 37°C
  Growth strain: DH5alpha
  Copy number: High Copy
Gene/Insert
  Gene/Insert name: SOD1
  Species: H. sapiens (human)
  Insert size (bp): 470
  Entrez Gene: SOD1 (a.k.a. ALS, ALS1, HEL-S-44, IPOA, SOD, STAHP, hSod1, homodimer)
  Cloning method: Restriction Enzyme; 5′ cloning site EcoRI (not destroyed); 3′ cloning site XhoI (not destroyed)
  Sequencing primers: 5′ CMV-F; 3′ BGH-rev
Resource information
  A portion of this plasmid was derived from a plasmid made by: human cDNA insert from cDNA clone cSOD1 from Professor Yoram Groner as described in Lieman-Hurwitzet al., 1982 and Sherman et al 1983.
Terms and licenses: Academic/Nonprofit Terms; Industry Terms: Not Available to Industry
Depositor comments: . The complete cDNA insert was subcloned into the vector pET28 and then a PCR amplified the complete cDNA with EcoRI and XhoI sites on the 5’ and 3’ end respectively. This EcoRI-Xho1 0.47kb fragment was cloned into the respective EcoRI and XhoI sites of pcDNA3.1(+).
How to cite: pF151 pcDNA3.1(+)SOD1WT was a gift from Elizabeth Fisher (Addgene plasmid # 26397 ; http://n2t.net/addgene:26397 ; RRID:Addgene_26397)
