>Addgene plasmid #26397 | pF151 pcDNA3.1(+)SOD1WT | depositor partial sequence | sequence record 12445 | Author sequence
AATTCC
[462 nt withheld, positions 7-468]
TAACGC
