>Addgene plasmid #26397 | pF151 pcDNA3.1(+)SOD1WT | addgene partial sequence | sequence record 163838 | CMV-F 5'-CGCAAATGGGCGGTAGGCGTG-3'
GCGAGCTCTCTGGCTAACTAGAGAACCCACTGCTTACTGGCTTATCGAAATTAATACGACTCACTATAGG
GAGACCCAAGCTGGCTAGCGTTTAAACTTAAGCTTGGTACCGAGCTCGGATCCACTAGTCCAGTGTGGTG
GAATTCC
[462 nt withheld, positions 148-609]
TAACGCTCGAGTCTAGAGGGCCCGTTTAAACCCGCTGATCAGCCTCGACTGTGCCTTCTAGTTGCCAGCC
ATCTGTTGTTTGCCCCTCCCCCGTGCCTTCCTTGACCCTGGAAGGTGCCACTCCCACTGTCCTTTCCTAA
TAAAATGAGGAAATTGCATCGCATTGTCTGAGTAGGTGTCATTCTATTCTGGGGGGTGGGGTGGGGCAGG
ACAGCAAGGGGGAGGATTGGGAAGACAATAGCAGGCATGCTGGGGATGCGGTGGGCTCTATG
